>Addgene plasmid #174338 | C031 | addgene full sequence | sequence record 343601 | Addgene NGS Result
GGGCGAATTGGCCAAGTCGGCCATGACTTCGAAAGTTTATGATCCAGAACAAAGGAAACGGATGATAACT
GGTCCGCAGTGGTGGGCCAGATGTAAACAAATGAATGTTCTTGATTCATTTATTAATTATTATGATTCAG
AAAAACATGCAGAAAATGCTGTTATTTTTTTACATGGTAACGCGGCCTCTTCTTATTTATGGCGACATGT
TGTGCCACATATTGAGCCAGTAGCGCGGTGTATTATACCAGACCTTATTGGTATGGGCAAATCAGGCAAA
TCTGGTAATGGTTCTTATAGGTTACTTGATCATTACAAATATCTTACTGCATGGTTTGAACTTCTTAATT
TACCAAAGAAGATCATTTTTGTCGGCCATGATTGGGGTGCTTGTTTGGCATTTCATTATAGCTATGAGCA
TCAAGATAAGATCAAAGCAATAGTTCACGCTGAAAGTGTAGTAGATGTGATTGAATCATGGGATGAATGG
CCTGATATTGAAGAAGATATTGCGTTGATCAAATCTGAAGAAGGAGAAAAAATGGTTTTGGAGAATAACT
TCTTCGTGGAAACCATGTTGCCATCAAAAATCATGAGAAAGTTAGAACCAGAAGAATTTGCAGCATATCT
TGAACCATTCAAAGAGAAAGGTGAAGTTCGTCGTCCAACATTATCATGGCCTCGTGAAATCCCGTTAGTA
AAAGGTGGTAAACCTGACGTTGTACAAATTGTTAGGAATTATAATGCTTATCTACGTGCAAGTGATGATT
TACCAAAAATGTTTATTGAATCGGACCCAGGATTCTTTTCCAATGCTATTGTTGAAGGTGCCAAGAAGTT
TCCTAATACTGAATTTGTCAAAGTAAAAGGTCTTCATTTTTCGCAAGAAGATGCACCTGATGAAATGGGA
AAATATATCAAATCGTTCGTTGAGCGAGTTCTCAAAAATGAACAATAACGAATTCGTCGACCTCGAGGGA
TCCGGGCGTAGATCCAGACATGAAAAAAAAAAAAAAAAAAAAAAAAAAAAAAGCTAGCCATGGTCCCAGC
CTCCTCGCTGGCGGCTAGTGGGCAACATGCTTCGGCATGGCGAATGGGACGCGGCCGCATGCATAAGCTT
GAGTATTCTATAGTGTCACCTAAATAGCTTGGCGTAATCATGGTCATAGCTGTTTCCTGTGTGAAATTGT
TATCCGCTCACAATTCCACACAACATACGAGCCGGAAGCATAAAGTGTAAAGCCTGGGGTGCCTAATGAG
TGAGCTAACTCACATTAATTGCGTTGCGCTCACTGCCCGCTTTCCAGTCGGGAAACCTGTCGTGCCAGCT
GCATTAATGAATCGGCCAACGCGCGGGGAGAGGCGGTTTGCGTATTGGGCGCTCTTCCGCTTCCTCGCTC
ACTGACTCGCTGCGCTCGGTCGTTCGGCTGCGGCGAGCGGTATCAGCTCACTCAAAGGCGGTAATACGGT
TATCCACAGAATCAGGGGATAACGCAGGAAAGAACATGTGAGCAAAAGGCCAGCAAAAGGCCAGGAACCG
TAAAAAGGCCGCGTTGCTGGCGTTTTTCCATAGGCTCCGCCCCCCTGACGAGCATCACAAAAATCGACGC
TCAAGTCAGAGGTGGCGAAACCCGACAGGACTATAAAGATACCAGGCGTTTCCCCCTGGAAGCTCCCTCG
TGCGCTCTCCTGTTCCGACCCTGCCGCTTACCGGATACCTGTCCGCCTTTCTCCCTTCGGGAAGCGTGGC
GCTTTCTCATAGCTCACGCTGTAGGTATCTCAGTTCGGTGTAGGTCGTTCGCTCCAAGCTGGGCTGTGTG
CACGAACCCCCCGTTCAGCCCGACCGCTGCGCCTTATCCGGTAACTATCGTCTTGAGTCCAACCCGGTAA
GACACGACTTATCGCCACTGGCAGCAGCCACTGGTAACAGGATTAGCAGAGCGAGGTATGTAGGCGGTGC
TACAGAGTTCTTGAAGTGGTGGCCTAACTACGGCTACACTAGAAGAACAGTATTTGGTATCTGCGCTCTG
CTGAAGCCAGTTACCTTCGGAAAAAGAGTTGGTAGCTCTTGATCCGGCAAACAAACCACCGCTGGTAGCG
GTGGTTTTTTTGTTTGCAAGCAGCAGATTACGCGCAGAAAAAAAGGATCTCAAGAAGATCCTTTGATCTT
TTCTACGGGGTCTGACGCTCAGTGGAACGAAAACTCACGTTAAGGGATTTTGGTCATGAGATTATCAAAA
AGGATCTTCACCTAGATCCTTTTAAATTAAAAATGAAGTTTTAAATCAATCTAAAGTATATATGAGTAAA
CTTGGTCTGACAGTTACCAATGCTTAATCAGTGAGGCACCTATCTCAGCGATCTGTCTATTTCGTTCATC
CATAGTTGCCTGACTCCCCGTCGTGTAGATAACTACGATACGGGAGGGCTTACCATCTGGCCCCAGTGCT
GCAATGATACCGCGAGACCCACGCTCACCGGCTCCAGATTTATCAGCAATAAACCAGCCAGCCGGAAGGG
CCGAGCGCAGAAGTGGTCCTGCAACTTTATCCGCCTCCATCCAGTCTATTAATTGTTGCCGGGAAGCTAG
AGTAAGTAGTTCGCCAGTTAATAGTTTGCGCAACGTTGTTGCCATTGCTACAGGCATCGTGGTGTCACGC
TCGTCGTTTGGTATGGCTTCATTCAGCTCCGGTTCCCAACGATCAAGGCGAGTTACATGATCCCCCATGT
TGTGCAAAAAAGCGGTTAGCTCCTTCGGTCCTCCGATCGTTGTCAGAAGTAAGTTGGCCGCAGTGTTATC
ACTCATGGTTATGGCAGCACTGCATAATTCTCTTACTGTCATGCCATCCGTAAGATGCTTTTCTGTGACT
GGTGAGTACTCAACCAAGTCATTCTGAGAATAGTGTATGCGGCGACCGAGTTGCTCTTGCCCGGCGTCAA
TACGGGATAATACCGCGCCACATAGCAGAACTTTAAAAGTGCTCATCATTGGAAAACGTTCTTCGGGGCG
AAAACTCTCAAGGATCTTACCGCTGTTGAGATCCAGTTCGATGTAACCCACTCGTGCACCCAACTGATCT
TCAGCATCTTTTACTTTCACCAGCGTTTCTGGGTGAGCAAAAACAGGAAGGCAAAATGCCGCAAAAAAGG
GAATAAGGGCGACACGGAAATGTTGAATACTCATACTCTTCCTTTTTCAATATTATTGAAGCATTTATCA
GGGTTATTGTCTCATGAGCGGATACATATTTGAATGTATTTAGAAAAATAAACAAATAGGGGTTCCGCGC
ACATTTCCCCGAAAAGTGCCACCTGACGTCTAAGAAACCATTATTATCATGACATTAACCTATAAAAATA
GGCGTATCACGAGGCCCTTTCGTCTCGCGCGTTTCGGTGATGACGGTGAAAACCTCTGACACATGCAGCT
CCCGGAGACGGTCACAGCTTGTCTGTAAGCGGATGCCGGGAGCAGACAAGCCCGTCAGGGCGCGTCAGCG
GGTGTTGGCGGGTGTCGGGGCTGGCTTAACTATGCGGCATCAGAGCAGATTGTACTGAGAGTGCACCATA
TGCGGTGTGAAATACCGCACAGATGCGTAAGGAGAAAATACCGCATCAGGAAATTGTAAGCGTTAATATT
TTGTTAAAATTCGCGTTAAATTTTTGTTAAATCAGCTCATTTTTTAACCAATAGGCCGAAATCGGCAAAA
TCCCTTATAAATCAAAAGAATAGACCGAGATAGGGT
[37 nt withheld, positions 3747-3783]
AAAGAACGTGGACTCCAACGTCAAAGG
[49 nt withheld, positions 3811-3859]
T
[91 nt withheld, positions 3861-3951]
G
[124 nt withheld, positions 3953-4076]
CCATTCGCCATTCAGGCTGCGCAACTGTTGGGAAGGGCGATCGGTGCGGGCCTCTTCGCTATTACGCCAG
CTGGCGAAAGGGGGATGTGCTGCAAGGCGATTAAGTTGGGTAACGCCAGGGTTTTCCCAGTCACGACGTT
GTAAAACGACGGCCAGTGAATTGTAATACGACTCACTATA
Features (pLannotate 1.2.2; 14 found; start..end, strand, type, name):
     23..958     +  CDS            Rluc: luciferase from the anthozoan coelenterate Renilla reniformis (sea pansy)
   1127..1145    -  promoter       SP6 promoter: promoter for bacteriophage SP6 RNA polymerase
   1187..1203    -  protein_bind   lac operator: The lac repressor binds to the lac operator to inhibit transcription in E. coli. This inhibition can be relieved by adding lactose or isopropyl-β-D-thiogalactopyranoside (IPTG). lac repressor encoded by lacI
   1211..1241    -  promoter       lac promoter: promoter for the E. coli lac operon
   1256..1277    -  protein_bind   CAP binding site: CAP binding activates transcription in the presence of cAMP. E. coli catabolite activator protein
   1290..1382    -  CDS            lacI (fragment): lac repressor; lacI; The lac repressor binds to the lac operator to inhibit transcription in E. coli. This inhibition can be relieved by adding lactose or isopropyl-β-D-thiogalactopyranoside (IPTG).
   1565..2153    -  rep_origin     ori: high-copy-number ColE1/pMB1/pBR322/pUC origin of replication
   2324..3184    -  CDS            AmpR: β-lactamase; bla; confers resistance to ampicillin, carbenicillin, and related antibiotics
   3185..3289    -  promoter       AmpR promoter: bla
   3384..3419    +  CDS            rop (fragment): Rop protein, which maintains plasmids at low copy number; rop
   3521..3620    +  misc_feature   bom (fragment): basis of mobility region from pBR322
   3648..4076    -  rep_origin     f1 ori (sequence partly withheld): f1 bacteriophage origin of replication; arrow indicates direction of (+) strand synthesis
   4080..4237    -  CDS            lacZα (fragment): LacZα fragment of β-galactosidase; lacZ fragment
   4240..2       +  promoter       T7 promoter (across the origin): promoter for bacteriophage T7 RNA polymerase
