[The description below was written by a language model from this plasmid's Addgene catalogue record and pLannotate feature annotations shown in this document.]
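Description:
C031 is an in vitro transcription template built on the pGEM-11Zf backbone, designed to produce a Renilla luciferase (Rluc) reporter mRNA carrying a short, defined poly(A) tail of nominally 30 adenosines (pA30). It is propagated in E. coli through a high-copy ColE1/pUC-type origin and selected with ampicillin via the β-lactamase gene. The backbone also carries an f1 phage origin for single-stranded DNA production. Other annotated features are remnants of the pGEM cloning region and related vector sequence: lacZα, lacI, rop and bom fragments, and the lac promoter, operator and CAP site. These have no role in the reporter function.

The payload is the Rluc coding sequence placed directly downstream of a T7 promoter in the sense orientation, so T7 RNA polymerase is the enzyme expected to generate the reporter transcript. An SP6 promoter lies on the opposite strand downstream of the insert, as is typical of pGEM vectors, and would yield antisense RNA. According to the depositor comments, the poly(A) tract is followed by an HDV ribozyme, an element that self-cleaves to give a precise transcript 3′ end. Neither the poly(A) region nor the ribozyme was annotated in the feature table, though both presumably lie in the unannotated stretch between the Rluc gene and the SP6 promoter.

The depositor cautions that the homopolymeric tract may not be stably maintained during bacterial amplification and that its stated length may be inexact, so individual clones need to be checked. The construct comes from work on the coupling between poly(A)-tail length and translational efficiency, where reporter mRNAs with set tail lengths are compared.
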