Addgene plasmid #174338: C031
Purpose: Template for making Rluc mRNA reporter with pA30.
Depositing lab: David Bartel. Depositing organization: Whitehead Institute for Biomedical Research. Publication: The molecular basis of coupling between poly(A)-tail length and translational efficiency. Xiang K, Bartel DP. Elife. 2021 Jul 2;10. pii: 66493. doi: 10.7554/eLife.66493. PubMed 34213414.
Backbone
  Vector backbone: pGEM_11Zf
  Vector type: in vitro transcription template
Growth in bacteria
  Bacterial resistance: Ampicillin, 100 μg/mL
  Growth temperature: 30°C
  Growth strain: NEB Stable
  Copy number: Unknown
Gene/Insert
  Gene/Insert name: Renilla luciferase
Terms and licenses: Academic/Nonprofit Terms; Industry Terms: Not Available to Industry
Depositor comments: The absolute length of the poly(A) region may not be accurate. The poly(A) region before HDV ribozyme may not be completely maintained during amplification from bacteria. Single clones need to be screened to verify poly(A) length.
How to cite: C031 was a gift from David Bartel (Addgene plasmid # 174338 ; http://n2t.net/addgene:174338 ; RRID:Addgene_174338)
